Addgene plasmid #129651: pCAGGS_2paCRY2
Purpose: 2P-activatable CRY2
Depositing lab: Michiyuki Matsuda. Depositing organization: Kyoto University, Graduate School of Biostudies. Publication: FRET-assisted photoactivation of flavoproteins for in vivo two-photon optogenetics. Kinjo T, Terai K, Horita S, Nomura N, Sumiyama K, Togashi K, Iwata S, Matsuda M. Nat Methods. 2019 Sep 9. pii: 10.1038/s41592-019-0541-5. doi: 10.1038/s41592-019-0541-5. PubMed 31501546.
Backbone
  Vector backbone: pCAGGS
  Vector type: Mammalian Expression
Growth in bacteria
  Bacterial resistance: Ampicillin, 100 μg/mL
  Growth temperature: 37°C
  Growth strain: DH5alpha
  Copy number: Unknown
Gene/Insert
  Gene/Insert name: 2paCRY2
  Species: A. thaliana (mustard weed)
  Insert size (bp): 2100
  Promoter: CAG
  Tag / fusion protein: mTagBFP2
  Cloning method: Ligation Independent Cloning
  Sequencing primers: 5′ pCAGGS-5
Terms and licenses: Academic/Nonprofit Terms; Industry Terms: Not Available to Industry
How to cite: pCAGGS_2paCRY2 was a gift from Michiyuki Matsuda (Addgene plasmid # 129651 ; http://n2t.net/addgene:129651 ; RRID:Addgene_129651)
