[The description below was written by a language model from this plasmid's Addgene catalogue record and pLannotate feature annotations shown in this document.]
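Description:
pCAGGS_2paCRY2 is a mammalian expression plasmid built on the pCAGGS backbone that encodes 2paCRY2, a two-photon-activatable version of the Arabidopsis thaliana blue-light photoreceptor cryptochrome 2. It is propagated in E. coli through a high-copy ColE1/pUC-type origin and selected with ampicillin via the β-lactamase gene and its native promoter. The backbone also carries remnants of the lac promoter/operator region and lacI. A short SV40 segment contains the SV40 origin, which can support episomal replication in cells expressing large T antigen, and an SV40 polyadenylation signal. No mammalian selection marker is annotated.

Expression is driven by the CAG promoter, annotated here as the CMV immediate-early enhancer, the chicken β-actin promoter and a chimeric β-actin/β-globin intron, and transcripts are terminated by the rabbit β-globin poly(A) signal. This combination gives strong constitutive expression in a wide range of mammalian cells. The insert is listed as about 2.1 kb and is fused to mTagBFP2. The feature tables detect only the blue fluorescent protein portion (called as TagBFP) within the open region between intron and poly(A). The CRY2 sequences flanking it are not annotated, so the exact domain order and boundaries cannot be read from the record. According to the associated publication title, the design relies on FRET-assisted photoactivation of a flavoprotein. This suggests that the fused fluorescent protein acts as a two-photon-excitable donor that passes energy to the CRY2 flavin chromophore, allowing CRY2-based optogenetic control in vivo under two-photon illumination. The depositor's sequence and the repository's partial NGS assembly differ slightly in length but show the same feature layout.
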