Features (pLannotate 1.2.2; 16 found; start..end, strand, type, name):
      8..387     +  enhancer       CMV enhancer: human cytomegalovirus immediate early enhancer
    390..665     +  promoter       chicken β-actin promoter: No description available
    666..1678    +  intron         chimeric intron: chimera between introns from chicken β-actin and rabbit β-globin
   2224..2907    +  CDS            TagBFP: TagBFP is a basic (constitutively fluorescent) blue fluorescent protein published in 2008, derived from Entacmaea quadricolor. It is reported to be a very rapidly-maturing monomer with very low acid sensitivity.
   3963..4018    +  polyA_signal   β-globin poly(A) signal: rabbit β-globin polyadenylation signal (Gil and Proudfoot, 1987)
   4401..4417    -  protein_bind   lac operator: The lac repressor binds to the lac operator to inhibit transcription in E. coli. This inhibition can be relieved by adding lactose or isopropyl-β-D-thiogalactopyranoside (IPTG). lac repressor encoded by lacI
   4425..4455    -  promoter       lac promoter: promoter for the E. coli lac operon
   4470..4491    -  protein_bind   CAP binding site: CAP binding activates transcription in the presence of cAMP. E. coli catabolite activator protein
   4504..4543    -  CDS            lacI (fragment): lac repressor; lacI; The lac repressor binds to the lac operator to inhibit transcription in E. coli. This inhibition can be relieved by adding lactose or isopropyl-β-D-thiogalactopyranoside (IPTG).
   4550..4572    +  promoter       SV40 promoter (fragment): SV40 enhancer and early promoter
   4596..4731    +  rep_origin     SV40 ori: SV40 origin of replication
   4751..4885    +  polyA_signal   SV40 poly(A) signal: SV40 polyadenylation signal
   4887..4941    -  CDS            lacI (fragment): lac repressor; lacI; The lac repressor binds to the lac operator to inhibit transcription in E. coli. This inhibition can be relieved by adding lactose or isopropyl-β-D-thiogalactopyranoside (IPTG).
   5124..5712    -  rep_origin     ori: high-copy-number ColE1/pMB1/pBR322/pUC origin of replication
   5883..6743    -  CDS            AmpR: β-lactamase; bla; confers resistance to ampicillin, carbenicillin, and related antibiotics
   6744..6848    -  promoter       AmpR promoter: bla
>Addgene plasmid #129651 | pCAGGS_2paCRY2 | depositor full sequence | sequence record 248890 | pCAGGS_2paCRY2 sequence 6874 bps
GTCGATCGACATTGATTATTGACTAGTTATTAATAGTAATCAATTACGGGGTCATTAGTTCATAGCCCAT
ATATGGAGTTCCGCGTTACATAACTTACGGTAAATGGCCCGCCTGGCTGACCGCCCAACGACCCCCGCCC
ATTGACGTCAATAATGACGTATGTTCCCATAGTAACGCCAATAGGGACTTTCCATTGACGTCAATGGGTG
GACTATTTACGGTAAACTGCCCACTTGGCAGTACATCAAGTGTATCATATGCCAAGTACGCCCCCTATTG
ACGTCAATGACGGTAAATGGCCCGCCTGGCATTATGCCCAGTACATGACCTTATGGGACTTTCCTACTTG
GCAGTACATCTACGTATTAGTCATCGCTATTACCATGGGTCGAGGTGAGCCCCACGTTCTGCTTCACTCT
CCCCATCTCCCCCCCCTCCCCACCCCCAATTTTGTATTTATTTATTTTTTAATTATTTTGTGCAGCGATG
GGGGCGGGGGGGGGGGGGGCGCGCGCCAGGCGGGGCGGGGCGGGGGCGAGGGCGGGGCGGGGCGAGGCGG
AGAGGTGCGGCGGCAGCCAATCAGAGCGGCGCGCTCCGAAAGTTTCCTTTTATGGCGAGGCGGCGGCGGC
GGCGGCCCTATAAAAAGCGAAGCGCGCGGCGGGCGGGAGTCGCTGCGTTGCCTTCGCCCCGTGCCCCGCT
CCGCGCCGCCTCGCGCCGCCCGCCCCGGCTCTGACTGACCGCGTTACTCCCACAGGTGAGCGGGCGGGAC
GGCCCTTCTCCTCCGGGCTGTAATTAGCGCTTGGTTTAATGACGGCTCGTTTCTTTTCTGTGGCTGCGTG
AAAGCCTTAAAGGGCTCCGGGAGGGCCCTTTGTGCGGGGGGGAGCGGCTCGGGGGGTGCGTGCGTGTGTG
TGTGCGTGGGGAGCGCCGCGTGCGGCCCGCGCTGCCCGGCGGCTGTGAGCGCTGCGGGCGCGGCGCGGGG
CTTTGTGCGCTCCGCGTGTGCGCGAGGGGAGCGCGGCCGGGGGCGGTGCCCCGCGGTGCGGGGGGGCTGC
GAGGGGAACAAAGGCTGCGTGCGGGGTGTGTGCGTGGGGGGGTGAGCAGGGGGTGTGGGCGCGGCGGTCG
GGCTGTAACCCCCCCCTGCACCCCCCTCCCCGAGTTGCTGAGCACGGCCCGGCTTCGGGTGCGGGGCTCC
GTGCGGGGCGTGGCGCGGGGCTCGCCGTGCCGGGCGGGGGGTGGCGGCAGGTGGGGGTGCCGGGCGGGGC
GGGGCCGCCTCGGGCCGGGGAGGGCTCGGGGGAGGGGCGCGGCGGCCCCGGAGCGCCGGCGGCTGTCGAG
GCGCGGCGAGCCGCAGCCATTGCCTTTTATGGTAATCGTGCGAGAGGGCGCAGGGACTTCCTTTGTCCCA
AATCTGGCGGAGCCGAAATCTGGGAGGCGCCGCCGCACCCCCTCTAGCGGGCGCGGGCGAAGCGGTGCGG
CGCCGGCAGGAAGGAAATGGGCGGGGAGGGCCTTCGTGCGTCGCCGCGCCGCCGTCCCCTTCTCCATCTC
CAGCCTCGGGGCTGCCGCAGGGGGACGGCTGCCTTCGGGGGGGACGGGGCAGGGCGGGGTTCGGCTTCTG
GCGTGTGACCGGCGGCTCTAGCTAGAGCCTCTGCTAACCATGTTCATGCCTTCTTCTTTTTCCTACAGCT
CCTGGGCAACGTGCTGGTTGTTGTGCTGTCTCATCATTTTGGCAAGAATTCACCATGAAGATGGACAAGA
AAACCATCGTGTGGTTTCGGAGAGATCTGAGGATTGAGGACAACCCAGCCCTGGCCGCTGCCGCTCACGA
AGGCAGCGTGTTTCCAGTGTTCATCTGGTGCCCCGAGGAAGAGGGACAGTTCTACCCAGGAAGGGCCAGC
CGCTGGTGGATGAAGCAGTCCCTGGCTCACCTGTCTCAGAGTCTGAAGGCCCTGGGGTCAGATCTGACCC
TGATCAAAACCCATAACACAATCAGCGCCATTCTGGACTGTATTCGGGTGACTGGAGCCACCAAAGTGGT
GTTTAATCACCTGTATGATCCCGTGAGCCTGGTGCGGGACCATACAGTGAAGGAGAAACTGGTGGAAAGA
GGCATCAGTGTGCAGTCATACAACGGGGATCTGCTGTATGAGCCATGGGAAATCTACTGCGAGAAGGGGA
AACCCTTTACCAGCTTCAATTCCTACTGGAAGAAATGTCTGGACGGATCTGGAATGAGCGAGCTGATTAA
GGAGAACATGCACATGAAGCTGTACATGGAGGGCACCGTGGACAACCATCACTTCAAGTGCACATCCGAG
GGCGAAGGCAAGCCCTACGAGGGCACCCAGACCATGAGAATCAAGGTGGTCGAGGGCGGCCCTCTCCCCT
TCGCCTTCGACATCCTGGCTACTAGCTTCCTCTACGGCAGCAAGACCTTCATCAACCACACCCAGGGCAT
CCCCGACTTCTTCAAGCAGTCCTTCCCTGAGGGCTTCACATGGGAGAGAGTCACCACATACGAAGACGGG
GGCGTGCTGACCGCTACCCAGGACACCAGCCTCCAGGACGGCTGCCTCATCTACAACGTCAAGATCAGAG
GGGTGAACTTCACATCCAACGGCCCTGTGATGCAGAAGAAAACACTCGGCTGGGAGGCATTCACCGAGAC
GCTGTACCCCGCTGACGGCGGCCTGGAAGGCAGAAACGACATGGCCCTGAAGCTCGTGGGCGGGAGCCAT
CTGATCGCAAACGCCAAGACCACATATAGATCCAAGAAACCCGCTAAGAACCTCAAGATGCCTGGCGTCT
ACTATGTGGACTACAGACTGGAAAGAATCAAGGAGGCCAACAACGAGACCTACGTCGAGCAGCACGAGGT
GGCAGTGGCCAGATACGGTAGCGGTCCATGGAGGCTGATGCCTATTACAGCCGCTGCCGAAGCTATCTGG
GCCTGCTCCATTGAAGAGCTGGGACTGGAAAACGAGGCCGAAAAGCCTTCTAATGCTCTGCTGACTCGCG
CCTGGTCCCCAGGATGGTCTAACGCTGATAAACTGCTGAATGAGTTCATCGAAAAGCAGCTGATTGACTA
TGCCAAAAACTCTAAGAAAGTGGTGGGCAACAGCACCAGCCTGCTGTCTCCATACCTGCACTTTGGAGAG
ATCAGTGTGCGGCACGTGTTCCAGTGCGCTAGAATGAAGCAGATCATTTGGGCCAGGGATAAAAACAGTG
AGGGCGAAGAGTCAGCCGACCTGTTTCTGAGGGGAATCGGACTGAGGGAGTACTCCCGCTATATTTGTTT
CAATTTTCCCTTCACTCACGAACAGTCACTGCTGAGCCATCTGCGGTTCTTTCCTTGGGACGCTGATGTG
GACAAGTTCAAAGCCTGGCGGCAGGGAAGAACAGGCTATCCCCTGGTGGATGCTGGAATGAGAGAGCTGT
GGGCCACTGGCTGGATGCACAATAGGATCCGCGTGATTGTGAGCTCCTTTGCTGTGAAGTTCCTGCTGCT
GCCTTGGAAGTGGGGCATGAAATATTTTTGGGATACACTGCTGGATGCCGACCTGGAGTGTGACATCCTG
GGGTGGCAGTACATCTCCGGATCTATTCCAGATGGCCATGAACTGGATAGGCTGGACAACCCCGCTCTGC
AGGGCGCTAAGTATGACCCTGAGGGAGAATACATCAGGCAGTGGCTGCCTGAGCTGGCTAGGCTGCCAAC
TGAATGGATTCACCATCCCTGGGACGCTCCTCTGACAGTGCTGAAGGCCAGTGGGGTGGAGCTGGGAACT
AATTACGCTAAACCTATCGTGGATATTGACACCGCCAGAGAGCTGCTGGCTAAGGCCATCTCCCGGACCA
GAGAAGCCCAGATCATGATTGGCGCTGCCTCTAGATAAGTCGACGGATCTTTTTCCCTCTGCCAAAAATT
ATGGGGACATCATGAAGCCCCTTGAGCATCTGACTTCTGGCTAATAAAGGAAATTTATTTTCATTGCAAT
AGTGTGTTGGAATTTTTTGTGTCTCTCACTCGGAAGGACATATGGGAGGGCAAATCATTTAAAACATCAG
AATGAGTATTTGGTTTAGAGTTTGGCAACATATGCCATATGCTGGCTGCCATGAACAAAGGTGGCTATAA
AGAGGTCATCAGTATATGAAACAGCCCCCTGCTGTCCATTCCTTATTCCATAGAAAAGCCTTGACTTGAG
GTTAGATTTTTTTTTATATTTTGTTTGTGTTATTTTTTTCTTTAACATCCCTAAAATTTTCCTTACATGT
TTTACTAGCCAGATTTTTCCTCCTCTCCTGACTACTCCCAGTCATAGCTGTCCCTCTTCTCTTATGAAGA
TCCCTCGACCTGCAGCCCAAGCTTGGCGTAATCATGGTCATAGCTGTTTCCTGTGTGAAATTGTTATCCG
CTCACAATTCCACACAACATACGAGCCGGAAGCATAAAGTGTAAAGCCTGGGGTGCCTAATGAGTGAGCT
AACTCACATTAATTGCGTTGCGCTCACTGCCCGCTTTCCAGTCGGGAAACCTGTCGTGCCAGCGGATCCG
CATCTCAATTAGTCAGCAACCATAGTCCCGCCCCTAACTCCGCCCATCCCGCCCCTAACTCCGCCCAGTT
CCGCCCATTCTCCGCCCCATGGCTGACTAATTTTTTTTATTTATGCAGAGGCCGAGGCCGCCTCGGCCTC
TGAGCTATTCCAGAAGTAGTGAGGAGGCTTTTTTGGAGGCCTAGGCTTTTGCAAAAAGCTAACTTGTTTA
TTGCAGCTTATAATGGTTACAAATAAAGCAATAGCATCACAAATTTCACAAATAAAGCATTTTTTTCACT
GCATTCTAGTTGTGGTTTGTCCAAACTCATCAATGTATCTTATCATGTCTGGATCCGCTGCATTAATGAA
TCGGCCAACGCGCGGGGAGAGGCGGTTTGCGTATTGGGCGCTCTTCCGCTTCCTCGCTCACTGACTCGCT
GCGCTCGGTCGTTCGGCTGCGGCGAGCGGTATCAGCTCACTCAAAGGCGGTAATACGGTTATCCACAGAA
TCAGGGGATAACGCAGGAAAGAACATGTGAGCAAAAGGCCAGCAAAAGGCCAGGAACCGTAAAAAGGCCG
CGTTGCTGGCGTTTTTCCATAGGCTCCGCCCCCCTGACGAGCATCACAAAAATCGACGCTCAAGTCAGAG
GTGGCGAAACCCGACAGGACTATAAAGATACCAGGCGTTTCCCCCTGGAAGCTCCCTCGTGCGCTCTCCT
GTTCCGACCCTGCCGCTTACCGGATACCTGTCCGCCTTTCTCCCTTCGGGAAGCGTGGCGCTTTCTCAAT
GCTCACGCTGTAGGTATCTCAGTTCGGTGTAGGTCGTTCGCTCCAAGCTGGGCTGTGTGCACGAACCCCC
CGTTCAGCCCGACCGCTGCGCCTTATCCGGTAACTATCGTCTTGAGTCCAACCCGGTAAGACACGACTTA
TCGCCACTGGCAGCAGCCACTGGTAACAGGATTAGCAGAGCGAGGTATGTAGGCGGTGCTACAGAGTTCT
TGAAGTGGTGGCCTAACTACGGCTACACTAGAAGGACAGTATTTGGTATCTGCGCTCTGCTGAAGCCAGT
TACCTTCGGAAAAAGAGTTGGTAGCTCTTGATCCGGCAAACAAACCACCGCTGGTAGCGGTGGTTTTTTT
GTTTGCAAGCAGCAGATTACGCGCAGAAAAAAAGGATCTCAAGAAGATCCTTTGATCTTTTCTACGGGGT
CTGACGCTCAGTGGAACGAAAACTCACGTTAAGGGATTTTGGTCATGAGATTATCAAAAAGGATCTTCAC
CTAGATCCTTTTAAATTAAAAATGAAGTTTTAAATCAATCTAAAGTATATATGAGTAAACTTGGTCTGAC
AGTTACCAATGCTTAATCAGTGAGGCACCTATCTCAGCGATCTGTCTATTTCGTTCATCCATAGTTGCCT
GACTCCCCGTCGTGTAGATAACTACGATACGGGAGGGCTTACCATCTGGCCCCAGTGCTGCAATGATACC
GCGAGACCCACGCTCACCGGCTCCAGATTTATCAGCAATAAACCAGCCAGCCGGAAGGGCCGAGCGCAGA
AGTGGTCCTGCAACTTTATCCGCCTCCATCCAGTCTATTAATTGTTGCCGGGAAGCTAGAGTAAGTAGTT
CGCCAGTTAATAGTTTGCGCAACGTTGTTGCCATTGCTACAGGCATCGTGGTGTCACGCTCGTCGTTTGG
TATGGCTTCATTCAGCTCCGGTTCCCAACGATCAAGGCGAGTTACATGATCCCCCATGTTGTGCAAAAAA
GCGGTTAGCTCCTTCGGTCCTCCGATCGTTGTCAGAAGTAAGTTGGCCGCAGTGTTATCACTCATGGTTA
TGGCAGCACTGCATAATTCTCTTACTGTCATGCCATCCGTAAGATGCTTTTCTGTGACTGGTGAGTACTC
AACCAAGTCATTCTGAGAATAGTGTATGCGGCGACCGAGTTGCTCTTGCCCGGCGTCAATACGGGATAAT
ACCGCGCCACATAGCAGAACTTTAAAAGTGCTCATCATTGGAAAACGTTCTTCGGGGCGAAAACTCTCAA
GGATCTTACCGCTGTTGAGATCCAGTTCGATGTAACCCACTCGTGCACCCAACTGATCTTCAGCATCTTT
TACTTTCACCAGCGTTTCTGGGTGAGCAAAAACAGGAAGGCAAAATGCCGCAAAAAAGGGAATAAGGGCG
ACACGGAAATGTTGAATACTCATACTCTTCCTTTTTCAATATTATTGAAGCATTTATCAGGGTTATTGTC
TCATGAGCGGATACATATTTGAATGTATTTAGAAAAATAAACAAATAGGGGTTCCGCGCACATTTCCCCG
AAAAGTGCCACCTG
