Features (pLannotate 1.2.2; 17 found; start..end, strand, type, name):
      1..380     +  enhancer       CMV enhancer: human cytomegalovirus immediate early enhancer
    382..502     +  promoter       chicken β-actin promoter (fragment): No description available
    494..620     +  promoter       chicken β-actin promoter (fragment): No description available
    621..1641    +  intron         chimeric intron: chimera between introns from chicken β-actin and rabbit β-globin
   2187..2870    +  CDS            TagBFP: TagBFP is a basic (constitutively fluorescent) blue fluorescent protein published in 2008, derived from Entacmaea quadricolor. It is reported to be a very rapidly-maturing monomer with very low acid sensitivity.
   3926..3981    +  polyA_signal   β-globin poly(A) signal: rabbit β-globin polyadenylation signal (Gil and Proudfoot, 1987)
   4366..4382    -  protein_bind   lac operator: The lac repressor binds to the lac operator to inhibit transcription in E. coli. This inhibition can be relieved by adding lactose or isopropyl-β-D-thiogalactopyranoside (IPTG). lac repressor encoded by lacI
   4390..4420    -  promoter       lac promoter: promoter for the E. coli lac operon
   4435..4456    -  protein_bind   CAP binding site: CAP binding activates transcription in the presence of cAMP. E. coli catabolite activator protein
   4469..4508    -  CDS            lacI (fragment): lac repressor; lacI; The lac repressor binds to the lac operator to inhibit transcription in E. coli. This inhibition can be relieved by adding lactose or isopropyl-β-D-thiogalactopyranoside (IPTG).
   4515..4537    +  promoter       SV40 promoter (fragment): SV40 enhancer and early promoter
   4561..4696    +  rep_origin     SV40 ori: SV40 origin of replication
   4716..4850    +  polyA_signal   SV40 poly(A) signal: SV40 polyadenylation signal
   4852..4906    -  CDS            lacI (fragment): lac repressor; lacI; The lac repressor binds to the lac operator to inhibit transcription in E. coli. This inhibition can be relieved by adding lactose or isopropyl-β-D-thiogalactopyranoside (IPTG).
   5089..5677    -  rep_origin     ori: high-copy-number ColE1/pMB1/pBR322/pUC origin of replication
   5848..6708    -  CDS            AmpR: β-lactamase; bla; confers resistance to ampicillin, carbenicillin, and related antibiotics
   6709..6813    -  promoter       AmpR promoter: bla
>Addgene plasmid #129651 | pCAGGS_2paCRY2 | addgene full sequence | sequence record 254052 | Addgene Partial NGS Result
GACATTGATTATTGACTAGTTATTAATAGTAATCAATTACGGGGTCATTAGTTCATAGCCCATATATGGA
GTTCCGCGTTACATAACTTACGGTAAATGGCCCGCCTGGCTGACCGCCCAACGACCCCCGCCCATTGACG
TCAATAATGACGTATGTTCCCATAGTAACGCCAATAGGGACTTTCCATTGACGTCAATGGGTGGAGTATT
TACGGTAAACTGCCCACTTGGCAGTACATCAAGTGTATCATATGCCAAGTACGCCCCCTATTGACGTCAA
TGACGGTAAATGGCCCGCCTGGCATTATGCCCAGTACATGACCTTATGGGACTTTCCTACTTGGCAGTAC
ATCTACGTATTAGTCATCGCTATTACCATGGTCGAGGTGAGCCCCACGTTCTGCTTCACTCTCCCCATCT
CCCCCCCCTCCCCACCCCCAATTTTGTATTTATTTATTTTTTAATTATTTTGTGCAGCGATGGGGGCGGG
GGGGGGGGGGGGCGGGGCGAGGCGGAGAGGTGCGGCGGCAGCCAATCAGAGCGGCGCGCTCCGAAAGTTT
CCTTTTATGGCGAGGCGGCGGCGGCGGCGGCCCTATAAAAAGCGAAGCGCGCGGCGGGCGGGAGTCGCTG
CGCGCTGCCTTCGCCCCGTGCCCCGCTCCGCCGCCGCCTCGCGCCGCCCGCCCCGGCTCTGACTGACCGC
GTTACTCCCACAGGTGAGCGGGCGGGACGGCCCTTCTCCTCCGGGCTGTAATTAGCGCTTGGTTTAATGA
CGGCTTGTTTCTTTTCTGTGGCTGCGTGAAAGCCTTGAGGGGCTCCGGGAGGGCCCTTTGTGCGGGGGGA
GCGGCTCGGGGGGTGCGTGCGTGTGTGTGTGCGTGGGGAGCGCCGCGTGCGGCTCCGCGCTGCCCGGCGG
CTGTGAGCGCTGCGGGCGCGGCGCGGGGCTTTGTGCGCTCCGCAGTGTGCGCGAGGGGAGCGCGGCCGGG
GGCGGTGCCCCGCGGTGCGGGGGGGGCTGCGAGGGGAACAAAGGCTGCGTGCGGGGTGTGTGCGTGGGGG
GGTGAGCAGGGGGTGTGGGCGCGTCGGTCGGGCTGCAACCCCCCCTGCACCCCCCTCCCCGAGTTGCTGA
GCACGGCCCGGCTTCGGGTGCGGGGCTCCGTACGGGGCGTGGCGCGGGGCTCGCCGTGCCGGGCGGGGGG
TGGCGGCAGGTGGGGGTGCCGGGCGGGGCGGGGCCGCCTCGGGCCGGGGAGGGCTCGGGGGAGGGGCGCG
GCGGCCCCCGGAGCGCCGGCGGCTGTCGAGGCGCGGCGAGCCGCAGCCATTGCCTTTTATGGTAATCGTG
CGAGAGGGCGCAGGGACTTCCTTTGTCCCAAATCTGTGCGGAGCCGAAATCTGGGAGGCGCCGCCGCACC
CCCTCTAGCGGGCGCGGGGCGAAGCGGTGCGGCGCCGGCAGGAAGGAAATGGGCGGGGAGGGCCTTCGTG
CGTCGCCGCGCCGCCGTCCCCTTCTCCCTCTCCAGCCTCGGGGCTGTCCGCGGGGGGACGGCTGCCTTCG
GGGGGGACGGGGCAGGGCGGGGTTCGGCTTCTGGCGTGTGACCGGCGGCTCTAGCTAGAGCCTCTGCTAA
CCATGTTCATGCCTTCTTCTTTTTCCTACAGCTCCTGGGCAACGTGCTGGTTATTGTGCTGTCTCATCAT
TTTGGCAAGAATTCACCATGAAGATGGACAAGAAAACCATCGTGTGGTTTCGGAGAGATCTGAGGATTGA
GGACAACCCAGCCCTGGCCGCTGCCGCTCACGAAGGCAGCGTGTTTCCAGTGTTCATCTGGTGCCCCGAG
GAAGAGGGACAGTTCTACCCAGGAAGGGCCAGCCGCTGGTGGATGAAGCAGTCCCTGGCTCACCTGTCTC
AGAGTCTGAAGGCCCTGGGGTCAGATCTGACCCTGATCAAAACCCATAACACAATCAGCGCCATTCTGGA
CTGTATTCGGGTGACTGGAGCCACCAAAGTGGTGTTTAATCACCTGTATGATCCCGTGAGCCTGGTGCGG
GACCATACAGTGAAGGAGAAACTGGTGGAAAGAGGCATCAGTGTGCAGTCATACAACGGGGATCTGCTGT
ATGAGCCATGGGAAATCTACTGCGAGAAGGGGAAACCCTTTACCAGCTTCAATTCCTACTGGAAGAAATG
TCTGGACGGATCTGGAATGAGCGAGCTGATTAAGGAGAACATGCACATGAAGCTGTACATGGAGGGCACC
GTGGACAACCATCACTTCAAGTGCACATCCGAGGGCGAAGGCAAGCCCTACGAGGGCACCCAGACCATGA
GAATCAAGGTGGTCGAGGGCGGCCCTCTCCCCTTCGCCTTCGACATCCTGGCTACTAGCTTCCTCTACGG
CAGCAAGACCTTCATCAACCACACCCAGGGCATCCCCGACTTCTTCAAGCAGTCCTTCCCTGAGGGCTTC
ACATGGGAGAGAGTCACCACATACGAAGACGGGGGCGTGCTGACCGCTACCCAGGACACCAGCCTCCAGG
ACGGCTGCCTCATCTACAACGTCAAGATCAGAGGGGTGAACTTCACATCCAACGGCCCTGTGATGCAGAA
GAAAACACTCGGCTGGGAGGCATTCACCGAGACGCTGTACCCCGCTGACGGCGGCCTGGAAGGCAGAAAC
GACATGGCCCTGAAGCTCGTGGGCGGGAGCCATCTGATCGCAAACGCCAAGACCACATATAGATCCAAGA
AACCCGCTAAGAACCTCAAGATGCCTGGCGTCTACTATGTGGACTACAGACTGGAAAGAATCAAGGAGGC
CAACAACGAGACCTACGTCGAGCAGCACGAGGTGGCAGTGGCCAGATACGGTAGCGGTCCATGGAGGCTG
ATGCCTATTACAGCCGCTGCCGAAGCTATCTGGGCCTGCTCCATTGAAGAGCTGGGACTGGAAAACGAGG
CCGAAAAGCCTTCTAATGCTCTGCTGACTCGCGCCTGGTCCCCAGGATGGTCTAACGCTGATAAACTGCT
GAATGAGTTCATCGAAAAGCAGCTGATTGACTATGCCAAAAACTCTAAGAAAGTGGTGGGCAACAGCACC
AGCCTGCTGTCTCCATACCTGCACTTTGGAGAGATCAGTGTGCGGCACGTGTTCCAGTGCGCTAGAATGA
AGCAGATCATTTGGGCCAGGGATAAAAACAGTGAGGGCGAAGAGTCAGCCGACCTGTTTCTGAGGGGAAT
CGGACTGAGGGAGTACTCCCGCTATATTTGTTTCAATTTTCCCTTCACTCACGAACAGTCACTGCTGAGC
CATCTGCGGTTCTTTCCTTGGGACGCTGATGTGGACAAGTTCAAAGCCTGGCGGCAGGGAAGAACAGGCT
ATCCCCTGGTGGATGCTGGAATGAGAGAGCTGTGGGCCACTGGCTGGATGCACAATAGGATCCGCGTGAT
TGTGAGCTCCTTTGCTGTGAAGTTCCTGCTGCTGCCTTGGAAGTGGGGCATGAAATATTTTTGGGATACA
CTGCTGGATGCCGACCTGGAGTGTGACATCCTGGGGTGGCAGTACATCTCCGGATCTATTCCAGATGGCC
ATGAACTGGATAGGCTGGACAACCCCGCTCTGCAGGGCGCTAAGTATGACCCTGAGGGAGAATACATCAG
GCAGTGGCTGCCTGAGCTGGCTAGGCTGCCAACTGAATGGATTCACCATCCCTGGGACGCTCCTCTGACA
GTGCTGAAGGCCAGTGGGGTGGAGCTGGGAACTAATTACGCTAAACCTATCGTGGATATTGACACCGCCA
GAGAGCTGCTGGCTAAGGCCATCTCCCGGACCAGAGAAGCCCAGATCATGATTGGCGCTGCCTCTAGATA
AGTCGACGGATCTTTTTCCCTCTGCCAAAAATTATGGGGACATCATGAAGCCCCTTGAGCATCTGACTTC
TGGCTAATAAAGGAAATTTATTTTCATTGCAATAGTGTGTTGGAATTTTTTGTGTCTCTCACTCGGAAGG
ACATATGGGAGGGCAAATCATTTAAAACATCAGAATGAGTATTTGGTTTAGAGTTTGGCAACATATGCCC
ATATGCTGGCTGCCATGAACAAAGGTTGGCTATAAAGAGGTCATCAGTATATGAAACAGCCCCCTGCTGT
CCATTCCTTATTCCATAGAAAAGCCTTGACTTGAGGTTAGATTTTTTTTATATTTTGTTTTGTGTTATTT
TTTTCTTTAACATCCCTAAAATTTTCCTTACATGTTTTACTAGCCAGATTTTTCCTCCTCTCCTGACTAC
TCCCAGTCATAGCTGTCCCTCTTCTCTTATGGAGATCCCTCGACCTGCAGCCCAAGCTTGGCGTAATCAT
GGTCATAGCTGTTTCCTGTGTGAAATTGTTATCCGCTCACAATTCCACACAACATACGAGCCGGAAGCAT
AAAGTGTAAAGCCTGGGGTGCCTAATGAGTGAGCTAACTCACATTAATTGCGTTGCGCTCACTGCCCGCT
TTCCAGTCGGGAAACCTGTCGTGCCAGCGGATCCGCATCTCAATTAGTCAGCAACCATAGTCCCGCCCCT
AACTCCGCCCATCCCGCCCCTAACTCCGCCCAGTTCCGCCCATTCTCCGCCCCATGGCTGACTAATTTTT
TTTATTTATGCAGAGGCCGAGGCCGCCTCGGCCTCTGAGCTATTCCAGAAGTAGTGAGGAGGCTTTTTTG
GAGGCCTAGGCTTTTGCAAAAAGCTAACTTGTTTATTGCAGCTTATAATGGTTACAAATAAAGCAATAGC
ATCACAAATTTCACAAATAAAGCATTTTTTTCACTGCATTCTAGTTGTGGTTTGTCCAAACTCATCAATG
TATCTTATCATGTCTGGATCCGCTGCATTAATGAATCGGCCAACGCGCGGGGAGAGGCGGTTTGCGTATT
GGGCGCTCTTCCGCTTCCTCGCTCACTGACTCGCTGCGCTCGGTCGTTCGGCTGCGGCGAGCGGTATCAG
CTCACTCAAAGGCGGTAATACGGTTATCCACAGAATCAGGGGATAACGCAGGAAAGAACATGTGAGCAAA
AGGCCAGCAAAAGGCCAGGAACCGTAAAAAGGCCGCGTTGCTGGCGTTTTTCCATAGGCTCCGCCCCCCT
GACGAGCATCACAAAAATCGACGCTCAAGTCAGAGGTGGCGAAACCCGACAGGACTATAAAGATACCAGG
CGTTTCCCCCTGGAAGCTCCCTCGTGCGCTCTCCTGTTCCGACCCTGCCGCTTACCGGATACCTGTCCGC
CTTTCTCCCTTCGGGAAGCGTGGCGCTTTCTCATAGCTCACGCTGTAGGTATCTCAGTTCGGTGTAGGTC
GTTCGCTCCAAGCTGGGCTGTGTGCACGAACCCCCCGTTCAGCCCGACCGCTGCGCCTTATCCGGTAACT
ATCGTCTTGAGTCCAACCCGGTAAGACACGACTTATCGCCACTGGCAGCAGCCACTGGTAACAGGATTAG
CAGAGCGAGGTATGTAGGCGGTGCTACAGAGTTCTTGAAGTGGTGGCCTAACTACGGCTACACTAGAAGA
ACAGTATTTGGTATCTGCGCTCTGCTGAAGCCAGTTACCTTCGGAAAAAGAGTTGGTAGCTCTTGATCCG
GCAAACAAACCACCGCTGGTAGCGGTGGTTTTTTTGTTTGCAAGCAGCAGATTACGCGCAGAAAAAAAGG
ATCTCAAGAAGATCCTTTGATCTTTTCTACGGGGTCTGACGCTCAGTGGAACGAAAACTCACGTTAAGGG
ATTTTGGTCATGAGATTATCAAAAAGGATCTTCACCTAGATCCTTTTAAATTAAAAATGAAGTTTTAAAT
CAATCTAAAGTATATATGAGTAAACTTGGTCTGACAGTTACCAATGCTTAATCAGTGAGGCACCTATCTC
AGCGATCTGTCTATTTCGTTCATCCATAGTTGCCTGACTCCCCGTCGTGTAGATAACTACGATACGGGAG
GGCTTACCATCTGGCCCCAGTGCTGCAATGATACCGCGAGACCCACGCTCACCGGCTCCAGATTTATCAG
CAATAAACCAGCCAGCCGGAAGGGCCGAGCGCAGAAGTGGTCCTGCAACTTTATCCGCCTCCATCCAGTC
TATTAATTGTTGCCGGGAAGCTAGAGTAAGTAGTTCGCCAGTTAATAGTTTGCGCAACGTTGTTGCCATT
GCTACAGGCATCGTGGTGTCACGCTCGTCGTTTGGTATGGCTTCATTCAGCTCCGGTTCCCAACGATCAA
GGCGAGTTACATGATCCCCCATGTTGTGCAAAAAAGCGGTTAGCTCCTTCGGTCCTCCGATCGTTGTCAG
AAGTAAGTTGGCCGCAGTGTTATCACTCATGGTTATGGCAGCACTGCATAATTCTCTTACTGTCATGCCA
TCCGTAAGATGCTTTTCTGTGACTGGTGAGTACTCAACCAAGTCATTCTGAGAATAGTGTATGCGGCGAC
CGAGTTGCTCTTGCCCGGCGTCAATACGGGATAATACCGCGCCACATAGCAGAACTTTAAAAGTGCTCAT
CATTGGAAAACGTTCTTCGGGGCGAAAACTCTCAAGGATCTTACCGCTGTTGAGATCCAGTTCGATGTAA
CCCACTCGTGCACCCAACTGATCTTCAGCATCTTTTACTTTCACCAGCGTTTCTGGGTGAGCAAAAACAG
GAAGGCAAAATGCCGCAAAAAAGGGAATAAGGGCGACACGGAAATGTTGAATACTCATACTCTTCCTTTT
TCAATATTATTGAAGCATTTATCAGGGTTATTGTCTCATGAGCGGATACATATTTGAATGTATTTAGAAA
AATAAACAAATAGGGGTTCCGCGCACATTTCCCCGAAAAGTGCCACCTGGGTCGATC
